Addgene plasmid #203247: B*55:01:01
Purpose: Overexpress HLA allele
Depositing lab: Derin Keskin & Catherine Wu. Depositing organization: Dana-Farber Cancer Institute. Publication: A large peptidome dataset improves HLA class I epitope prediction across most of the human population. Sarkizova S, Klaeger S, Le PM, Li LW, Oliveira G, Keshishian H, Hartigan CR, Zhang W, Braun DA, Ligon KL, Bachireddy P, Zervantonakis IK, Rosenbluth JM, Ouspenskaia T, Law T, Justesen S, Stevens J, Lane WJ, Eisenhaure T, Lan Zhang G, Clauser KR, Hacohen N, Carr SA, Wu CJ, Keskin DB. Nat Biotechnol. 2020 Feb;38(2):199-209. doi: 10.1038/s41587-019-0322-9. Epub 2019 Dec 16. PubMed 31844290.
Backbone
  Vector backbone: pcDNA-3
  Vector type: Mammalian Expression
Growth in bacteria
  Bacterial resistance: Ampicillin, 100 μg/mL
  Growth temperature: 37°C
  Growth strain: NEB Stable
  Copy number: High Copy
Gene/Insert
  Gene/Insert name: B*55:01:01
  Species: H. sapiens (human)
  Entrez Gene: HLA-B (a.k.a. AS, B-4901, HLAB)
  Cloning method: Restriction Enzyme; 5′ cloning site BamHI (unknown if destroyed); 3′ cloning site EcoRI (unknown if destroyed)
  Sequencing primers: 5′ unknown
Terms and licenses: Academic/Nonprofit Terms; Industry Terms: Not Available to Industry
Depositor comments: Shortname from TIGL: K20
How to cite: B*55:01:01 was a gift from Derin Keskin & Catherine Wu (Addgene plasmid # 203247 ; http://n2t.net/addgene:203247 ; RRID:Addgene_203247)
