[The description below was written by a language model from this plasmid's Addgene catalogue record and pLannotate feature annotations shown in this document.]
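Description:
B*55:01:01 is a mammalian expression plasmid built on the pcDNA-3 backbone that carries the coding sequence of the human HLA class I allele HLA-B*55:01:01, deposited for overexpression of this single allele. The sequenced record is 6,455 nt. In bacteria it is maintained as a high-copy plasmid through a ColE1/pUC-type origin and selected with ampicillin via the β-lactamase gene and its own promoter. An f1 phage origin is also present, along with small remnants of lac regulatory sequence and a bom fragment that are backbone carry-over rather than functional parts of the design.

The HLA-B open reading frame (about 1.1 kb, annotated by similarity to the human HLA-B protein entry) was inserted between BamHI and EcoRI sites. It sits downstream of the human cytomegalovirus immediate-early enhancer and promoter and upstream of the bovine growth hormone polyadenylation signal, an arrangement that gives strong constitutive transcription in most mammalian cell lines. A T7 promoter lies between the CMV promoter and the insert and can serve for in vitro transcription or as a sequencing primer site. No epitope tag or reporter is annotated. A second cassette, in which the SV40 early promoter drives the neomycin phosphotransferase gene followed by an SV40 poly(A) signal, allows G418 selection of stably transfected cells. The short HIV-1 LTR and ble fragments in the table appear to be incidental annotation matches.

The associated publication title describes a large HLA class I peptidome dataset used for epitope prediction, which fits use of the plasmid to express a single defined HLA allele in cells, although the record itself gives no further experimental detail.
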