Features (pLannotate 1.2.2; 20 found; start..end, strand, type, name):
     28..80      -  misc_feature   bom (fragment): basis of mobility region from pBR322
    235..614     +  enhancer       CMV enhancer: human cytomegalovirus immediate early enhancer
    615..818     +  promoter       CMV promoter: human cytomegalovirus (CMV) immediate early promoter
    814..847     +  LTR            5' LTR (truncated) (fragment): truncated 5' long terminal repeat (LTR) from HIV-1
    863..881     +  promoter       T7 promoter: promoter for bacteriophage T7 RNA polymerase
    923..2008    +  CDS            HLA-B: HLAB_HUMAN - Also known as HLAB. Experimental evidence at protein level: Swiss-Prot protein existence level 1. Allele B*67:01: Displays peptides sharing a common signature motif, namely a Pro residue at position 2 and Leu anchor residue at the C-terminus. From Homo sapiens (Human).
   2052..2276    +  polyA_signal   bGH poly(A) signal: bovine growth hormone polyadenylation signal
   2280..2301    +  promoter       SV40 promoter (fragment): SV40 enhancer and early promoter
   2322..2750    +  rep_origin     f1 ori (sequence partly withheld): f1 bacteriophage origin of replication; arrow indicates direction of (+) strand synthesis
   2764..3093    +  promoter       SV40 promoter: SV40 enhancer and early promoter
   3160..3951    +  CDS            neo: KKA2_KLEPN - Also known as kan, nptII. Experimental evidence at protein level: Swiss-Prot protein existence level 1. Resistance to kanamycin, neomycin, paromomycin, ribostamycin, butirosin and gentamicin B. From Klebsiella pneumoniae.
   3975..4133    +  CDS            ble (fragment): BLE_KLEPN - Experimental evidence at protein level: Swiss-Prot protein existence level 1. Binding protein with a strong affinity to the bleomycin family of antibiotics. Binds to CL990; an antimitotic-antibiotic compound. From Klebsiella pneumoniae.
   4128..4249    +  polyA_signal   SV40 poly(A) signal: SV40 polyadenylation signal
   4322..4338    -  protein_bind   lac operator: The lac repressor binds to the lac operator to inhibit transcription in E. coli. This inhibition can be relieved by adding lactose or isopropyl-β-D-thiogalactopyranoside (IPTG). lac repressor encoded by lacI
   4346..4376    -  promoter       lac promoter: promoter for the E. coli lac operon
   4391..4412    -  protein_bind   CAP binding site: CAP binding activates transcription in the presence of cAMP. E. coli catabolite activator protein
   4425..4517    -  CDS            lacI (fragment): lac repressor; lacI; The lac repressor binds to the lac operator to inhibit transcription in E. coli. This inhibition can be relieved by adding lactose or isopropyl-β-D-thiogalactopyranoside (IPTG).
   4700..5288    -  rep_origin     ori: high-copy-number ColE1/pMB1/pBR322/pUC origin of replication
   5459..6319    -  CDS            AmpR: β-lactamase; bla; confers resistance to ampicillin, carbenicillin, and related antibiotics
   6320..6424    -  promoter       AmpR promoter: bla
>Addgene plasmid #203247 | B*55:01:01 | addgene full sequence | sequence record 399809 | Addgene NGS Result
GACGGATCGGGAGATCTCCCGATCCCCTATGGTGCACTCTCAGTACAATCTGCTCTGATGCCGCATAGTT
AAGCCAGTATCTGCTCCCTGCTTGTGTGTTGGAGGTCGCTGAGTAGTGCGCGAGCAAAATTTAAGCTACA
ACAAGGCAAGGCTTGACCGACAATTGCATGAAGAATCTGCTTAGGGTTAGGCGTTTTGCGCTGCTTCGCG
ATGTACGGGCCAGATATACGCGTTGACATTGATTATTGACTAGTTATTAATAGTAATCAATTACGGGGTC
ATTAGTTCATAGCCCATATATGGAGTTCCGCGTTACATAACTTACGGTAAATGGCCCGCCTGGCTGACCG
CCCAACGACCCCCGCCCATTGACGTCAATAATGACGTATGTTCCCATAGTAACGCCAATAGGGACTTTCC
ATTGACGTCAATGGGTGGAGTATTTACGGTAAACTGCCCACTTGGCAGTACATCAAGTGTATCATATGCC
AAGTACGCCCCCTATTGACGTCAATGACGGTAAATGGCCCGCCTGGCATTATGCCCAGTACATGACCTTA
TGGGACTTTCCTACTTGGCAGTACATCTACGTATTAGTCATCGCTATTACCATGGTGATGCGGTTTTGGC
AGTACATCAATGGGCGTGGATAGCGGTTTGACTCACGGGGATTTCCAAGTCTCCACCCCATTGACGTCAA
TGGGAGTTTGTTTTGGCACCAAAATCAACGGGACTTTCCAAAATGTCGTAACAACTCCGCCCCATTGACG
CAAATGGGCGGTAGGCGTGTACGGTGGGAGGTCTATATAAGCAGAGCTCTCTGGCTAACTAGAGAACCCA
CTGCTTACTGGCTTATCGAAATTAATACGACTCACTATAGGGAGACCCAAGCTGGCTAGCGTTTAAACTT
AAGCTTGCCACCATGCGGGTCACGGCACCCCGAACCCTCCTCCTGCTGCTCTGGGGGGCCCTGGCCCTGA
CCGAGACCTGGGCCGGCTCCCACTCCATGAGGTATTTCTACACCGCCATGTCCCGGCCCGGCCGCGGGGA
GCCCCGCTTCATCGCAGTGGGCTACGTGGACGACACGCAGTTCGTGAGGTTCGACAGCGACGCCGCGAGT
CCGAGAGAGGAGCCGCGGGCGCCGTGGATAGAGCAGGAGGGGCCGGAGTATTGGGACCGGAACACACAGA
TCTACAAGGCCCAGGCACAGACTGACCGAGAGAGCCTGCGGAACCTGCGCGGCTACTACAACCAGAGCGA
GGCCGGGTCTCACACTTGGCAGACGATGTATGGCTGCGACCTGGGGCCGGACGGGCGCCTCCTCCGCGGG
CATAACCAGTTAGCCTACGACGGCAAGGATTACATCGCCCTGAACGAGGACCTGAGCTCCTGGACCGCGG
CGGACACCGCGGCTCAGATCACCCAGCGCAAGTGGGAGGCGGCCCGTGAGGCGGAGCAGCTGAGAGCCTA
CCTGGAGGGCACGTGCGTGGAGTGGCTCCGCAGATACCTGGAGAACGGGAAGGAGACGCTGCAGCGCGCG
GACCCCCCAAAGACACACGTGACCCACCACCCCATCTCTGACCATGAGGCCACCCTGAGGTGCTGGGCCC
TGGGCTTCTACCCTGCGGAGATCACACTGACCTGGCAGCGGGATGGCGAGGACCAAACTCAGGACACTGA
GCTTGTGGAGACCAGACCAGCAGGAGATAGAACCTTCCAGAAGTGGGCAGCTGTGGTGGTGCCTTCTGGA
GAAGAGCAGAGATACACATGCCATGTACAGCATGAGGGGCTGCCGAAGCCCCTCACCCTGAGATGGGAGC
CATCTTCCCAGTCCACCATCCCCATCGTGGGCATTGTTGCTGGCCTGGCTGTCCTAGCAGTTGTGGTCAT
CGGAGCTGTGGTCGCTACTGTGATGTGTAGGAGGAAGAGCTCAGGTGGAAAAGGAGGGAGCTACTCTCAG
GCTGCGTCCAGCGACAGTGCCCAGGGCTCTGATGTGTCTCTCACAGCTTGATAATCTAGAGGGCCCGTTT
AAACCCGCTGATCAGCCTCGACTGTGCCTTCTAGTTGCCAGCCATCTGTTGTTTGCCCCTCCCCCGTGCC
TTCCTTGACCCTGGAAGGTGCCACTCCCACTGTCCTTTCCTAATAAAATGAGGAAATTGCATCGCATTGT
CTGAGTAGGTGTCATTCTATTCTGGGGGGTGGGGTGGGGCAGGACAGCAAGGGGGAGGATTGGGAAGACA
ATAGCAGGCATGCTGGGGATGCGGTGGGCTCTATGGCTTCTGAGGCGGAAAGAACCAGCTGGGGCTCTAG
GGGGTATCCCC
[124 nt withheld, positions 2322-2445]
C
[91 nt withheld, positions 2447-2537]
A
[49 nt withheld, positions 2539-2587]
CCTTTGACGTTGGAGTCCACGTTCTTT
[37 nt withheld, positions 2615-2651]
ACCCTATCTCGGTCTATTCTTTTGATTTATAAGGGATTTTGCCGATTTCGGCCTATTGGTTAAAAAATGA
GCTGATTTAACAAAAATTTAACGCGAATTAATTCTGTGGAATGTGTGTCAGTTAGGGTGTGGAAAGTCCC
CAGGCTCCCCAGCAGGCAGAAGTATGCAAAGCATGCATCTCAATTAGTCAGCAACCAGGTGTGGAAAGTC
CCCAGGCTCCCCAGCAGGCAGAAGTATGCAAAGCATGCATCTCAATTAGTCAGCAACCATAGTCCCGCCC
CTAACTCCGCCCATCCCGCCCCTAACTCCGCCCAGTTCCGCCCATTCTCCGCCCCATGGCTGACTAATTT
TTTTTATTTATGCAGAGGCCGAGGCCGCCTCTGCCTCTGAGCTATTCCAGAAGTAGTGAGGAGGCTTTTT
TGGAGGCCTAGGCTTTTGCAAAAAGCTCCCGGGAGCTTGTATATCCATTTTCGGATCTGATCAAGAGACA
GGATGAGGATCGTTTCGCATGATTGAACAAGATGGATTGCACGCAGGTTCTCCGGCCGCTTGGGTGGAGA
GGCTATTCGGCTATGACTGGGCACAACAGACAATCGGCTGCTCTGATGCCGCCGTGTTCCGGCTGTCAGC
GCAGGGGCGCCCGGTTCTTTTTGTCAAGACCGACCTGTCCGGTGCCCTGAATGAACTGCAGGACGAGGCA
GCGCGGCTATCGTGGCTGGCCACGACGGGCGTTCCTTGCGCAGCTGTGCTCGACGTTGTCACTGAAGCGG
GAAGGGACTGGCTGCTATTGGGCGAAGTGCCGGGGCAGGATCTCCTGTCATCTCACCTTGCTCCTGCCGA
GAAAGTATCCATCATGGCTGATGCAATGCGGCGGCTGCATACGCTTGATCCGGCTACCTGCCCATTCGAC
CACCAAGCGAAACATCGCATCGAGCGAGCACGTACTCGGATGGAAGCCGGTCTTGTCGATCAGGATGATC
TGGACGAAGAGCATCAGGGGCTCGCGCCAGCCGAACTGTTCGCCAGGCTCAAGGCGCGCATGCCCGACGG
CGAGGATCTCGTCGTGACCCATGGCGATGCCTGCTTGCCGAATATCATGGTGGAAAATGGCCGCTTTTCT
GGATTCATCGACTGTGGCCGGCTGGGTGTGGCGGACCGCTATCAGGACATAGCGTTGGCTACCCGTGATA
TTGCTGAAGAGCTTGGCGGCGAATGGGCTGACCGCTTCCTCGTGCTTTACGGTATCGCCGCTCCCGATTC
GCAGCGCATCGCCTTCTATCGCCTTCTTGACGAGTTCTTCTGAGCGGGACTCTGGGGTTCGAAATGACCG
ACCAAGCGACGCCCAACCTGCCATCACGAGATTTCGATTCCACCGCCGCCTTCTATGAAAGGTTGGGCTT
CGGAATCGTTTTCCGGGACGCCGGCTGGATGATCCTCCAGCGCGGGGATCTCATGCTGGAGTTCTTCGCC
CACCCCAACTTGTTTATTGCAGCTTATAATGGTTACAAATAAAGCAATAGCATCACAAATTTCACAAATA
AAGCATTTTTTTCACTGCATTCTAGTTGTGGTTTGTCCAAACTCATCAATGTATCTTATCATGTCTGTAT
ACCGTCGACCTCTAGCTAGAGCTTGGCGTAATCATGGTCATAGCTGTTTCCTGTGTGAAATTGTTATCCG
CTCACAATTCCACACAACATACGAGCCGGAAGCATAAAGTGTAAAGCCTGGGGTGCCTAATGAGTGAGCT
AACTCACATTAATTGCGTTGCGCTCACTGCCCGCTTTCCAGTCGGGAAACCTGTCGTGCCAGCTGCATTA
ATGAATCGGCCAACGCGCGGGGAGAGGCGGTTTGCGTATTGGGCGCTCTTCCGCTTCCTCGCTCACTGAC
TCGCTGCGCTCGGTCGTTCGGCTGCGGCGAGCGGTATCAGCTCACTCAAAGGCGGTAATACGGTTATCCA
CAGAATCAGGGGATAACGCAGGAAAGAACATGTGAGCAAAAGGCCAGCAAAAGGCCAGGAACCGTAAAAA
GGCCGCGTTGCTGGCGTTTTTCCATAGGCTCCGCCCCCCTGACGAGCATCACAAAAATCGACGCTCAAGT
CAGAGGTGGCGAAACCCGACAGGACTATAAAGATACCAGGCGTTTCCCCCTGGAAGCTCCCTCGTGCGCT
CTCCTGTTCCGACCCTGCCGCTTACCGGATACCTGTCCGCCTTTCTCCCTTCGGGAAGCGTGGCGCTTTC
TCATAGCTCACGCTGTAGGTATCTCAGTTCGGTGTAGGTCGTTCGCTCCAAGCTGGGCTGTGTGCACGAA
CCCCCCGTTCAGCCCGACCGCTGCGCCTTATCCGGTAACTATCGTCTTGAGTCCAACCCGGTAAGACACG
ACTTATCGCCACTGGCAGCAGCCACTGGTAACAGGATTAGCAGAGCGAGGTATGTAGGCGGTGCTACAGA
GTTCTTGAAGTGGTGGCCTAACTACGGCTACACTAGAAGAACAGTATTTGGTATCTGCGCTCTGCTGAAG
CCAGTTACCTTCGGAAAAAGAGTTGGTAGCTCTTGATCCGGCAAACAAACCACCGCTGGTAGCGGTGGTT
TTTTTGTTTGCAAGCAGCAGATTACGCGCAGAAAAAAAGGATCTCAAGAAGATCCTTTGATCTTTTCTAC
GGGGTCTGACGCTCAGTGGAACGAAAACTCACGTTAAGGGATTTTGGTCATGAGATTATCAAAAAGGATC
TTCACCTAGATCCTTTTAAATTAAAAATGAAGTTTTAAATCAATCTAAAGTATATATGAGTAAACTTGGT
CTGACAGTTACCAATGCTTAATCAGTGAGGCACCTATCTCAGCGATCTGTCTATTTCGTTCATCCATAGT
TGCCTGACTCCCCGTCGTGTAGATAACTACGATACGGGAGGGCTTACCATCTGGCCCCAGTGCTGCAATG
ATACCGCGAGACCCACGCTCACCGGCTCCAGATTTATCAGCAATAAACCAGCCAGCCGGAAGGGCCGAGC
GCAGAAGTGGTCCTGCAACTTTATCCGCCTCCATCCAGTCTATTAATTGTTGCCGGGAAGCTAGAGTAAG
TAGTTCGCCAGTTAATAGTTTGCGCAACGTTGTTGCCATTGCTACAGGCATCGTGGTGTCACGCTCGTCG
TTTGGTATGGCTTCATTCAGCTCCGGTTCCCAACGATCAAGGCGAGTTACATGATCCCCCATGTTGTGCA
AAAAAGCGGTTAGCTCCTTCGGTCCTCCGATCGTTGTCAGAAGTAAGTTGGCCGCAGTGTTATCACTCAT
GGTTATGGCAGCACTGCATAATTCTCTTACTGTCATGCCATCCGTAAGATGCTTTTCTGTGACTGGTGAG
TACTCAACCAAGTCATTCTGAGAATAGTGTATGCGGCGACCGAGTTGCTCTTGCCCGGCGTCAATACGGG
ATAATACCGCGCCACATAGCAGAACTTTAAAAGTGCTCATCATTGGAAAACGTTCTTCGGGGCGAAAACT
CTCAAGGATCTTACCGCTGTTGAGATCCAGTTCGATGTAACCCACTCGTGCACCCAACTGATCTTCAGCA
TCTTTTACTTTCACCAGCGTTTCTGGGTGAGCAAAAACAGGAAGGCAAAATGCCGCAAAAAAGGGAATAA
GGGCGACACGGAAATGTTGAATACTCATACTCTTCCTTTTTCAATATTATTGAAGCATTTATCAGGGTTA
TTGTCTCATGAGCGGATACATATTTGAATGTATTTAGAAAAATAAACAAATAGGGGTTCCGCGCACATTT
CCCCGAAAAGTGCCACCTGACGTC
