>Addgene plasmid #203247 | B*55:01:01 | depositor partial sequence | sequence record 394182 | HLA:HLA00368 B*55:01:01 1089 bp (K20)
ATGCGGGTCACGGCACCCCGAACCCTCCTCCTGCTGCTCTGGGGGGCCCTGGCCCTGACCGAGACCTGGG
CCGGCTCCCACTCCATGAGGTATTTCTACACCGCCATGTCCCGGCCCGGCCGCGGGGAGCCCCGCTTCAT
CGCAGTGGGCTACGTGGACGACACGCAGTTCGTGAGGTTCGACAGCGACGCCGCGAGTCCGAGAGAGGAG
CCGCGGGCGCCGTGGATAGAGCAGGAGGGGCCGGAGTATTGGGACCGGAACACACAGATCTACAAGGCCC
AGGCACAGACTGACCGAGAGAGCCTGCGGAACCTGCGCGGCTACTACAACCAGAGCGAGGCCGGGTCTCA
CACTTGGCAGACGATGTATGGCTGCGACCTGGGGCCGGACGGGCGCCTCCTCCGCGGGCATAACCAGTTA
GCCTACGACGGCAAGGATTACATCGCCCTGAACGAGGACCTGAGCTCCTGGACCGCGGCGGACACCGCGG
CTCAGATCACCCAGCGCAAGTGGGAGGCGGCCCGTGAGGCGGAGCAGCTGAGAGCCTACCTGGAGGGCAC
GTGCGTGGAGTGGCTCCGCAGATACCTGGAGAACGGGAAGGAGACGCTGCAGCGCGCGGACCCCCCAAAG
ACACACGTGACCCACCACCCCATCTCTGACCATGAGGCCACCCTGAGGTGCTGGGCCCTGGGCTTCTACC
CTGCGGAGATCACACTGACCTGGCAGCGGGATGGCGAGGACCAAACTCAGGACACTGAGCTTGTGGAGAC
CAGACCAGCAGGAGATAGAACCTTCCAGAAGTGGGCAGCTGTGGTGGTGCCTTCTGGAGAAGAGCAGAGA
TACACATGCCATGTACAGCATGAGGGGCTGCCGAAGCCCCTCACCCTGAGATGGGAGCCATCTTCCCAGT
CCACCATCCCCATCGTGGGCATTGTTGCTGGCCTGGCTGTCCTAGCAGTTGTGGTCATCGGAGCTGTGGT
CGCTACTGTGATGTGTAGGAGGAAGAGCTCAGGTGGAAAAGGAGGGAGCTACTCTCAGGCTGCGTCCAGC
GACAGTGCCCAGGGCTCTGATGTGTCTCTCACAGCTTGA
